Addgene plasmid #82621: pLR5-CAG-NLS-tdiRFP670
Purpose: Expresses NLS-tdiRFP670 in mammalian cells
Depositing lab: Hiroshi Ochiai. Depositing organization: Hiroshima University. Publication: Role of dynamic nuclear deformation on genomic architecture reorganization. Seirin-Lee S, Osakada F, Takeda J, Tashiro S, Kobayashi R, Yamamoto T, Ochiai H. PLoS Comput Biol. 2019 Sep 11;15(9):e1007289. doi: 10.1371/journal.pcbi.1007289. eCollection 2019 Sep. PubMed 31509522.
Backbone
  Vector backbone: pPB-LR5
  Total vector size (bp): 9521
  Vector type: Mammalian Expression ; piggyBac vector
  Selectable markers: Neomycin (select with G418)
Growth in bacteria
  Bacterial resistance: Ampicillin, 100 μg/mL
  Growth temperature: 37°C
  Growth strain: DH5alpha
  Copy number: High Copy
Gene/Insert
  Gene/Insert name: NLS-tdiRFP670
  Species: Synthetic
  Insert size (bp): 1998
Terms and licenses: Academic/Nonprofit Terms; Industry Terms: Not Available to Industry
How to cite: pLR5-CAG-NLS-tdiRFP670 was a gift from Hiroshi Ochiai (Addgene plasmid # 82621 ; http://n2t.net/addgene:82621 ; RRID:Addgene_82621)
