[The description below was written by a language model from this plasmid's Addgene catalogue record and pLannotate feature annotations shown in this document.]
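Description:
pLR5-CAG-NLS-tdiRFP670 is a mammalian expression plasmid of about 9.5 kb built on the pPB-LR5 piggyBac transposon backbone. It is intended to deliver a nuclear-targeted near-infrared fluorescent protein into mammalian cells. In bacteria it is maintained as a high-copy plasmid through a ColE1/pUC-type origin with ampicillin selection (AmpR with its bla promoter). The backbone also retains an f1 origin, lacZα and lac promoter/operator remnants, and flanking T7 and T3 promoters typical of a phagemid-derived cloning vector. The piggyBac terminal repeats that would allow transposase-mediated genomic integration are implied by the catalogue's vector type, but the automated feature tables do not annotate them.

The expression cassette is driven by the CAG promoter, annotated as the CMV enhancer, the chicken β-actin promoter and the chimeric β-actin/β-globin intron. Downstream lies the roughly 2 kb synthetic insert, which consists of two tandem copies of iRFP670, a biliverdin-dependent near-infrared protein of bacteriophytochrome origin. The copies are joined by a short linker that the annotation software matched to a fragment of TDsmURFP. The nuclear localisation signal named in the insert is not annotated separately and presumably sits upstream of the first iRFP670 copy. After the reporter come a second chimeric intron, an EMCV IRES and the NeoR/KanR coding sequence, terminated by SV40 polyadenylation signals. This arrangement puts the reporter and G418 resistance on a single bicistronic transcript, so drug selection enriches for expressing cells.

The short HIV-1 LTR and SV40 large T antigen matches are probably incidental annotation hits. The depositor's sequence and the repository's sequencing result differ by only a few bases in length and show the same feature layout. The construct is suited to making cell lines with far-red labelled nuclei for live imaging, consistent with the associated study of nuclear deformation.
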