Features (pLannotate 1.2.2; 25 found; start..end, strand, type, name):
     30..458     -  rep_origin     f1 ori (sequence partly withheld): f1 bacteriophage origin of replication; arrow indicates direction of (+) strand synthesis
    463..618     -  CDS            lacZα (fragment): LacZα fragment of β-galactosidase; lacZ fragment
    626..644     +  promoter       T7 promoter: promoter for bacteriophage T7 RNA polymerase
   1031..1410    +  enhancer       CMV enhancer: human cytomegalovirus immediate early enhancer
   1413..1688    +  promoter       chicken β-actin promoter: No description available
   1689..2697    +  intron         chimeric intron: chimera between introns from chicken β-actin and rabbit β-globin
   2746..2779    +  LTR            5' LTR (truncated) (fragment): truncated 5' long terminal repeat (LTR) from HIV-1
   2795..2813    +  promoter       T7 promoter: promoter for bacteriophage T7 RNA polymerase
   2932..3864    +  CDS            iRFP670: iRFP670 is a basic (constitutively fluorescent) near ir fluorescent protein published in 2013, derived from Rhodopseudomonas palustris CGA009. It has low acid sensitivity. It requires the cofactor biliverdin for fluorescence.
   3865..3942    +  CDS            TDsmURFP (fragment): TDsmURFP is a basic (constitutively fluorescent) near ir fluorescent protein published in 2016, derived from Trichodesmium erythraeum IMS101. It requires the cofactor biliverdin for fluorescence.
   3934..4866    +  CDS            iRFP670: iRFP670 is a basic (constitutively fluorescent) near ir fluorescent protein published in 2013, derived from Rhodopseudomonas palustris CGA009. It has low acid sensitivity. It requires the cofactor biliverdin for fluorescence.
   4968..5197    +  intron         chimeric intron: chimera between introns from adenovirus and immunoglobulin heavy chain genes
   5381..5843    +  misc_feature   IRES: internal ribosome entry site (IRES) of the encephalomyocarditis virus (EMCV)
   5879..6682    +  CDS            NeoR/KanR: aminoglycoside phosphotransferase from Tn5; aph(3')-II (or nptII); confers resistance to neomycin, kanamycin, and G418 (Geneticin®)
   6705..6789    +  CDS            large T antigen (fragment): large T antigen from SV40 (simian virus 40)
   6812..6933    +  polyA_signal   SV40 poly(A) signal: SV40 polyadenylation signal
   6944..6995    +  polyA_signal   SV40 poly(A) signal (fragment): SV40 polyadenylation signal
   7333..7351    -  promoter       T3 promoter: promoter for bacteriophage T3 RNA polymerase
   7396..7412    -  protein_bind   lac operator: The lac repressor binds to the lac operator to inhibit transcription in E. coli. This inhibition can be relieved by adding lactose or isopropyl-β-D-thiogalactopyranoside (IPTG). lac repressor encoded by lacI
   7420..7450    -  promoter       lac promoter: promoter for the E. coli lac operon
   7465..7486    -  protein_bind   CAP binding site: CAP binding activates transcription in the presence of cAMP. E. coli catabolite activator protein
   7499..7591    -  CDS            lacI (fragment): lac repressor; lacI; The lac repressor binds to the lac operator to inhibit transcription in E. coli. This inhibition can be relieved by adding lactose or isopropyl-β-D-thiogalactopyranoside (IPTG).
   7774..8362    -  rep_origin     ori: high-copy-number ColE1/pMB1/pBR322/pUC origin of replication
   8533..9393    -  CDS            AmpR: β-lactamase; bla; confers resistance to ampicillin, carbenicillin, and related antibiotics
   9394..9498    -  promoter       AmpR promoter: bla
>Addgene plasmid #82621 | pLR5-CAG-NLS-tdiRFP670 | depositor full sequence | sequence record 157159 | pLR5-CAG-NLS-tdiRFP670 sequence 9521 bps
CTAAATTGTAAGCGTTAATATTTTGTTAAAATTCGCGTTAAATTTTTGTTAAATCAGCTCATTTTTTAAC
CAATAGGCCGAAATCGGCAAAATCCCTTATAAATCAAAAGAATAGACCGAGATAGGGT
[37 nt withheld, positions 129-165]
AAAGAACGTGGACTCCAACGTCAAAGG
[49 nt withheld, positions 193-241]
T
[91 nt withheld, positions 243-333]
G
[124 nt withheld, positions 335-458]
CCCATTCGCCATTCAGGCTGCGCAACTGTTGGGAAGGGCGATCGGTGCGGGCCTCTTCGCTATTACGCCA
GCTGGCGAAAGGGGGATGTGCTGCAAGGCGATTAAGTTGGGTAACGCCAGGGTTTTCCCAGTCACGACGT
TGTAAAACGACGGCCAGTGAGCGCGCGTAATACGACTCACTATAGGGCGAATTGGGGCGCGCCATTCTAG
ATTAACCCTAGAAAGATAGTCTGCGTAAAATTGACGCATGCATTCTTGAAATATTGCTCTCTCTTTCTAA
ATAGCGCGAATCCGTCGCTGTGCATTTAGGACATCTCAGTCGCCGCTTGGAGCTCCCGTGAGGCGTGCTT
GTCAATGCGGTAAGTGTCACTGATTTTGAACTATAACGACCGCGTGAGTCAAAATGACGCATGATTATCT
TTTACGTGACTTTTAAGATTTAACTCATACGATAATTATATTGTTATTTCATGTTCTACTTACGTGATAA
CTTATTATATATATATTTTCTTGTTATAGATATCAACTAGAATGCTAGCTGCTTCGCGATGTACGGGCCA
GATATACGCGTTGACATTGATTATTGACTAGTTATTAATAGTAATCAATTACGGGGTCATTAGTTCATAG
CCCATATATGGAGTTCCGCGTTACATAACTTACGGTAAATGGCCCGCCTGGCTGACCGCCCAACGACCCC
CGCCCATTGACGTCAATAATGACGTATGTTCCCATAGTAACGCCAATAGGGACTTTCCATTGACGTCAAT
GGGTGGAGTATTTACGGTAAACTGCCCACTTGGCAGTACATCAAGTGTATCATATGCCAAGTACGCCCCC
TATTGACGTCAATGACGGTAAATGGCCCGCCTGGCATTATGCCCAGTACATGACCTTATGGGACTTTCCT
ACTTGGCAGTACATCTACGTATTAGTCATCGCTATTACCATGGGTCGAGGTGAGCCCCACGTTCTGCTTC
ACTCTCCCCATCTCCCCCCCCTCCCCACCCCCAATTTTGTATTTATTTATTTTTTAATTATTTTGTGCAG
CGATGGGGGCGGGGGGGGGGGGGGCGCGCGCCAGGCGGGGCGGGGCGGGGCGAGGGGCGGGGCGGGGCGA
GGCGGAGAGGTGCGGCGGCAGCCAATCAGAGCGGCGCGCTCCGAAAGTTTCCTTTTATGGCGAGGCGGCG
GCGGCGGCGGCCCTATAAAAAGCGAAGCGCGCGGCGGGCGGGAGTCGCTGCGTTGCCTTCGCCCCGTGCC
CCGCTCCGCGCCGCCTCGCGCCGCCCGCCCCGGCTCTGACTGACCGCGTTACTCCCACAGGTGAGCGGGC
GGGACGGCCCTTCTCCTCCGGGCTGTAATTAGCGCTTGGTTTAATGACGGCTCGTTTCTTTTCTGTGGCT
GCGTGAAAGCCTTAAAGGGCTCCGGGAGGGCCCTTTGTGCGGGGGGGAGCGGCTCGGGGGGTGCGTGCGT
GTGTGTGTGCGTGGGGAGCGCCGCGTGCGGCCCGCGCTGCCCGGCGGCTGTGAGCGCTGCGGGCGCGGCG
CGGGGCTTTGTGCGCTCCGCGTGTGCGCGAGGGGAGCGCGGCCGGGGGCGGTGCCCCGCGGTGCGGGGGG
GCTGCGAGGGGAACAAAGGCTGCGTGCGGGGTGTGTGCGTGGGGGGGTGAGCAGGGGGTGTGGGCGCGGC
GGTCGGGCTGTAACCCCCCCCTGCACCCCCCTCCCCGAGTTGCTGAGCACGGCCCGGCTTCGGGTGCGGG
GCTCCGTGCGGGGCGTGGCGCGGGGCTCGCCGTGCCGGGCGGGGGGTGGCGGCAGGTGGGGGTGCCGGGC
GGGGCGGGGCCGCCTCGGGCCGGGGAGGGCTCGGGGGAGGGGCGCGGCGGCCCCGGAGCGCCGGCGGCTG
TCGAGGCGCGGCGAGCCGCAGCCATTGCCTTTTATGGTAATCGTGCGAGAGGGCGCAGGGACTTCCTTTG
TCCCAAATCTGGCGGAGCCGAAATCTGGGAGGCGCCGCCGCACCCCCTCTAGCGGGCGCGGGCGAAGCGG
TGCGGCGCCGGCAGGAAGGAAATGGGCGGGGAGGGCCTTCGTGCGTCGCCGCGCCGCCGTCCCCTTCTCC
ATCTCCAGCCTCGGGGCTGCCGCAGGGGGACGGCTGCCTTCGGGGGGGACGGGGCAGGGCGGGGTTCGGC
TTCTGGCGTGTGACCGGCGGCTCTAGAGCCTCTGCTAACCATGTTCATGCCTTCTTCTTTTTCCTACAGC
TCCTGGGCAACGTGCTGGTTGTTGTGCTGTCTCATCATTTTGGCAAAGAGCTCTCTGGCTAACTAGAGAA
CCCACTGCTTACTGGCTTATCGAAATTAATACGACTCACTATAGGGAGACCCAAGCTTGGTATCGACCTC
GGATCGTCGCTAGCGATATCGGCGCGCCAGCATTTAAATCTGTACAGACCGGTCGCCACCATGGGCCCAA
AAAAGAAAAGAAAAGTTGAATTCATGGCCAGAAAAGTGGACCTGACCAGTTGTGACCGAGAGCCGATACA
CATTCCTGGCTCTATCCAGCCATGTGGGTGTTTGCTGGCCTGCGATGCCCAGGCAGTCAGGATTACTCGA
ATTACCGAAAATGCGGGTGCCTTCTTTGGCCGTGAAACGCCCCGTGTCGGCGAACTCTTAGCCGATTATT
TCGGAGAAACCGAGGCTCACGCACTTAGGAACGCACTGGCGCAATCAAGCGATCCCAAACGCCCTGCTCT
CATCTTTGGGTGGAGAGATGGACTGACAGGCCGTACTTTCGACATAAGCCTTCACCGGCATGACGGAACC
AGTATAATTGAGTTTGAACCGGCCGCCGCTGAGCAAGCAGACAACCCCCTTCGCCTGACCAGACAAATTA
TCGCCCGCACTAAGGAGCTGAAATCGCTGGAAGAAATGGCCGCTCGTGTTCCCAGGTATCTTCAGGCAAT
GCTGGGTTATCATAGGGTAATGCTCTACAGATTCGCCGACGATGGCTCTGGTATGGTAATAGGGGAGGCC
AAGCGATCCGACCTGGAGTCTTTTCTGGGGCAGCATTTCCCCGCATCTCTAGTACCCCAGCAGGCAAGGC
TTTTGTACCTCAAGAATGCCATCCGCGTGGTATCGGACTCCCGCGGTATTAGTAGCAGGATCGTTCCAGA
ACACGACGCCTCTGGAGCTGCGCTGGATCTGTCTTTCGCTCACCTCCGATCTATCAGCCCTTGTCATTTA
GAGTTTCTGCGAAATATGGGGGTCAGCGCAAGTATGTCCCTGAGCATAATAATCGATGGAACACTATGGG
GCCTAATAATTTGCCATCATTACGAACCTAGAGCAGTACCAATGGCACAGCGAGTGGCCGCCGAAATGTT
CGCCGATTTTTTGTCTCTTCATTTTACTGCCGCTCACCATCAGCGCGGCCACGGGACTGGCTCGACAGGT
TCTGGCAGTAGTGGGACTGCTTCATCAGAAGATAATAACATGGCCATGGCCAGAAAAGTGGACCTGACCA
GTTGTGACCGAGAGCCGATACACATTCCTGGCTCTATCCAGCCATGTGGGTGTTTGCTGGCCTGCGATGC
CCAGGCAGTCAGGATTACTCGAATTACCGAAAATGCGGGTGCCTTCTTTGGCCGTGAAACGCCCCGTGTC
GGCGAACTCTTAGCCGATTATTTCGGAGAAACCGAGGCTCACGCACTTAGGAACGCACTGGCGCAATCAA
GCGATCCCAAACGCCCTGCTCTCATCTTTGGGTGGAGAGATGGACTGACAGGCCGTACTTTCGACATAAG
CCTTCACCGGCATGACGGAACCAGTATAATTGAGTTTGAACCGGCCGCCGCTGAGCAAGCAGACAACCCC
CTTCGCCTGACCAGACAAATTATCGCCCGCACTAAGGAGCTGAAATCGCTGGAAGAAATGGCCGCTCGTG
TTCCCAGGTATCTTCAGGCAATGCTGGGTTATCATAGGGTAATGCTCTACAGATTCGCCGACGATGGCTC
TGGTATGGTAATAGGGGAGGCCAAGCGATCCGACCTGGAGTCTTTTCTGGGGCAGCATTTCCCCGCATCT
CTAGTACCCCAGCAGGCAAGGCTTTTGTACCTCAAGAATGCCATCCGCGTGGTATCGGACTCCCGCGGTA
TTAGTAGCAGGATCGTTCCAGAACACGACGCCTCTGGAGCTGCGCTGGATCTGTCTTTCGCTCACCTCCG
ATCTATCAGCCCTTGTCATTTAGAGTTTCTGCGAAATATGGGGGTCAGCGCAAGTATGTCCCTGAGCATA
ATAATCGATGGAACACTATGGGGCCTAATAATTTGCCATCATTACGAACCTAGAGCAGTACCAATGGCAC
AGCGAGTGGCCGCCGAAATGTTCGCCGATTTTTTGTCTCTTCATTTTACTGCCGCTCACCATCAGCGCGG
ATCCGCGTTTAAACTCGAGGTTAATTAATGAGCGGCCGCATAGATAACTGATCCAGTGTGCTGGAATTAA
TTCGCTGTCTGCGAGGGCCAGCTGTTGGGGTGAGTACTCCCTCTCAAAAGCGGGCATGACTTCTGCGCTA
AGATTGTCAGTTTCCAAAAACGAGGAGGATTTGATATTCACCTGGCCCGCGGTGATGCCTTTGAGGGTGG
CCGCGTCCATCTGGTCAGAAAAGACAATCTTTTTGTTGTCAAGCTTGAGGTGTGGCAGGCTTGAGATCTG
GCCATACACTTGAGTGACAATGACATCCACTTTGCCTTTCTCTCCACAGGTGTCCACTCCCAGGTCCAAC
TGCAGGTCGAGCATGCATCTAGGGCGGCCAATTCCGCCCCTCTCCCCCCCCCCCTTTTCCCTCCCCCCCC
CCTAACGTTACTGGCCGAAGCCGCTTGGAATAAGGCCGGTGTGCGTTTGTCTATATGTTATTTTCCACCA
TATTGCCGTCTTTTGGCAATGTGAGGGCCCGGAAACCTGGCCCTGTCTTCTTGACGAGCATTCCTAGGGG
TCTTTCCCCTCTCGCCAAAGGAATGCAAGGTCTGTTGAATGTCGTGAAGGAAGCAGTTCCTCTGGAAGCT
TCTTGAAGACAAACAACGTCTGTAGCGACCCTTTGCAGGCAGCGGAACCCCCCACCTGGCGACAGGTGCC
TCTGCGGCCAAAAGCCACGTGTATAAGATACACCTGCAAAGGCGGCACAACCCCAGTGCCACGTTGTGAG
TTGGATAGTTGTGGAAAGAGTCAAATGGCTCTCCTCAAGCGTATTCAACAAGGGGCTGAAGGATGCCCAG
AAGGTACCCCATTGTATGGGATCTGATCTGGGGCCTCGGTGCACATGCTTTACATGTGTTTAGTCGAGGT
TAAAAAAACGTCTAGGCCCCCCGAACCACGGGGACGTGGTTTTCCTTTGAAAAACACGATGATAAGCTTG
CCACAACCCGGGATAATTCCTGCAGCCAATATGGGATCGGCCATTGAACAAGATGGATTGCACGCAGGTT
CTCCGGCCGCTTGGGTGGAGAGGCTATTCGGCTATGACTGGGCACAACAGACAATCGGCTGCTCTGATGC
CGCCGTGTTCCGGCTGTCAGCGCAGGGGCGCCCGGTTCTTTTTGTCAAGACCGACCTGTCCGGTGCCCTG
AATGAACTGCAGGACGAGGCAGCGCGGCTATCGTGGCTGGCCACGACGGGCGTTCCTTGCGCAGCTGTGC
TCGACGTTGTCACTGAAGCGGGAAGGGACTGGCTGCTATTGGGCGAAGTGCCGGGGCAGGATCTCCTGTC
ATCTCACCTTGCTCCTGCCGAGAAAGTATCCATCATGGCTGATGCAATGCGGCGGCTGCATACGCTTGAT
CCGGCTACCTGCCCATTCGACCACCAAGCGAAACATCGCATCGAGCGAGCACGTACTCGGATGGAAGCCG
GTCTTGTCGATCAGGATGATCTGGACGAAGAGCATCAGGGGCTCGCGCCAGCCGAACTGTTCGCCAGGCT
CAAGGCGCGCATGCCCGACGGCGATGATCTCGTCGTGACCCATGGCGATGCCTGCTTGCCGAATATCATG
GTGGAAAATGGCCGCTTTTCTGGATTCATCGACTGTGGCCGGCTGGGTGTGGCGGACCGCTATCAGGACA
TAGCGTTGGCTACCCGTGATATTGCTGAAGAGCTTGGCGGCGAATGGGCTGACCGCTTCCTCGTGCTTTA
CGGTATCGCCGCTCCCGATTCGCAGCGCATCGCCTTCTATCGCCTTCTTGACGAGTTCTTCTGAGGGGAT
CAATTCTCTAGATAACTGATCATAATCAGCCATACCACATTTGTAGAGGTTTTACTTGCTTTAAAAAACC
TCCCACACCTCCCCCTGAACCTGAAACATAAAATGAATGCAATTGTTGTTGTTAACTTGTTTATTGCAGC
TTATAATGGTTACAAATAAAGCAATAGCATCACAAATTTCACAAATAAAGCATTTTTTTCACTGCATTCT
AGTTGTGGTTTGTCCAAACTCATCAATGTATCTTAACGCGTCGAGTGCATTCTAGTTGTGGTTTGTCCAA
ACTCATCAATGTATCTTATCATGTCTGTATACCGTCGACCTCTAGCTAGAGCTTGGCGTAATCTCGACAT
ACTAGTTAAAAGTTTTGTTACTTTATAGAAGAAATTTTGAGTTTTTGTTTTTTTTTAATAAATAAATAAA
CATAAATAAATTGTTTGTTGAATTTATTATTAGTATGTAAGTGTAAATATAATAAAACTTAATATCTATT
CAAATTAATAAATAAACCTCGATATACAGACCGATAAAACACATGCGTCAATTTTACGCATGATTATCTT
TAACGTACGTCACAATATGATTATCTTTCTAGGGTTAATCTAGTATACGCGTATGCGGCCGCTTAATTAA
TCCAGCTTTTGTTCCCTTTAGTGAGGGTTAATTGCGCGCTTGGCGTAATCATGGTCATAGCTGTTTCCTG
TGTGAAATTGTTATCCGCTCACAATTCCACACAACATACGAGCCGGAAGCATAAAGTGTAAAGCCTGGGG
TGCCTAATGAGTGAGCTAACTCACATTAATTGCGTTGCGCTCACTGCCCGCTTTCCAGTCGGGAAACCTG
TCGTGCCAGCTGCATTAATGAATCGGCCAACGCGCGGGGAGAGGCGGTTTGCGTATTGGGCGCTCTTCCG
CTTCCTCGCTCACTGACTCGCTGCGCTCGGTCGTTCGGCTGCGGCGAGCGGTATCAGCTCACTCAAAGGC
GGTAATACGGTTATCCACAGAATCAGGGGATAACGCAGGAAAGAACATGTGAGCAAAAGGCCAGCAAAAG
GCCAGGAACCGTAAAAAGGCCGCGTTGCTGGCGTTTTTCCATAGGCTCCGCCCCCCTGACGAGCATCACA
AAAATCGACGCTCAAGTCAGAGGTGGCGAAACCCGACAGGACTATAAAGATACCAGGCGTTTCCCCCTGG
AAGCTCCCTCGTGCGCTCTCCTGTTCCGACCCTGCCGCTTACCGGATACCTGTCCGCCTTTCTCCCTTCG
GGAAGCGTGGCGCTTTCTCATAGCTCACGCTGTAGGTATCTCAGTTCGGTGTAGGTCGTTCGCTCCAAGC
TGGGCTGTGTGCACGAACCCCCCGTTCAGCCCGACCGCTGCGCCTTATCCGGTAACTATCGTCTTGAGTC
CAACCCGGTAAGACACGACTTATCGCCACTGGCAGCAGCCACTGGTAACAGGATTAGCAGAGCGAGGTAT
GTAGGCGGTGCTACAGAGTTCTTGAAGTGGTGGCCTAACTACGGCTACACTAGAAGGACAGTATTTGGTA
TCTGCGCTCTGCTGAAGCCAGTTACCTTCGGAAAAAGAGTTGGTAGCTCTTGATCCGGCAAACAAACCAC
CGCTGGTAGCGGTGGTTTTTTTGTTTGCAAGCAGCAGATTACGCGCAGAAAAAAAGGATCTCAAGAAGAT
CCTTTGATCTTTTCTACGGGGTCTGACGCTCAGTGGAACGAAAACTCACGTTAAGGGATTTTGGTCATGA
GATTATCAAAAAGGATCTTCACCTAGATCCTTTTAAATTAAAAATGAAGTTTTAAATCAATCTAAAGTAT
ATATGAGTAAACTTGGTCTGACAGTTACCAATGCTTAATCAGTGAGGCACCTATCTCAGCGATCTGTCTA
TTTCGTTCATCCATAGTTGCCTGACTCCCCGTCGTGTAGATAACTACGATACGGGAGGGCTTACCATCTG
GCCCCAGTGCTGCAATGATACCGCGAGACCCACGCTCACCGGCTCCAGATTTATCAGCAATAAACCAGCC
AGCCGGAAGGGCCGAGCGCAGAAGTGGTCCTGCAACTTTATCCGCCTCCATCCAGTCTATTAATTGTTGC
CGGGAAGCTAGAGTAAGTAGTTCGCCAGTTAATAGTTTGCGCAACGTTGTTGCCATTGCTACAGGCATCG
TGGTGTCACGCTCGTCGTTTGGTATGGCTTCATTCAGCTCCGGTTCCCAACGATCAAGGCGAGTTACATG
ATCCCCCATGTTGTGCAAAAAAGCGGTTAGCTCCTTCGGTCCTCCGATCGTTGTCAGAAGTAAGTTGGCC
GCAGTGTTATCACTCATGGTTATGGCAGCACTGCATAATTCTCTTACTGTCATGCCATCCGTAAGATGCT
TTTCTGTGACTGGTGAGTACTCAACCAAGTCATTCTGAGAATAGTGTATGCGGCGACCGAGTTGCTCTTG
CCCGGCGTCAATACGGGATAATACCGCGCCACATAGCAGAACTTTAAAAGTGCTCATCATTGGAAAACGT
TCTTCGGGGCGAAAACTCTCAAGGATCTTACCGCTGTTGAGATCCAGTTCGATGTAACCCACTCGTGCAC
CCAACTGATCTTCAGCATCTTTTACTTTCACCAGCGTTTCTGGGTGAGCAAAAACAGGAAGGCAAAATGC
CGCAAAAAAGGGAATAAGGGCGACACGGAAATGTTGAATACTCATACTCTTCCTTTTTCAATATTATTGA
AGCATTTATCAGGGTTATTGTCTCATGAGCGGATACATATTTGAATGTATTTAGAAAAATAAACAAATAG
GGGTTCCGCGCACATTTCCCCGAAAAGTGCCAC
