Features (pLannotate 1.2.2; 25 found; start..end, strand, type, name):
    156..584     -  rep_origin     f1 ori (sequence partly withheld): f1 bacteriophage origin of replication; arrow indicates direction of (+) strand synthesis
    589..744     -  CDS            lacZα (fragment): LacZα fragment of β-galactosidase; lacZ fragment
    752..770     +  promoter       T7 promoter: promoter for bacteriophage T7 RNA polymerase
   1157..1536    +  enhancer       CMV enhancer: human cytomegalovirus immediate early enhancer
   1538..1814    +  promoter       chicken β-actin promoter: No description available
   1815..2831    +  intron         chimeric intron: chimera between introns from chicken β-actin and rabbit β-globin
   2880..2913    +  LTR            5' LTR (truncated) (fragment): truncated 5' long terminal repeat (LTR) from HIV-1
   2929..2947    +  promoter       T7 promoter: promoter for bacteriophage T7 RNA polymerase
   3066..3998    +  CDS            iRFP670: iRFP670 is a basic (constitutively fluorescent) near ir fluorescent protein published in 2013, derived from Rhodopseudomonas palustris CGA009. It has low acid sensitivity. It requires the cofactor biliverdin for fluorescence.
   3999..4076    +  CDS            TDsmURFP (fragment): TDsmURFP is a basic (constitutively fluorescent) near ir fluorescent protein published in 2016, derived from Trichodesmium erythraeum IMS101. It requires the cofactor biliverdin for fluorescence.
   4068..5000    +  CDS            iRFP670: iRFP670 is a basic (constitutively fluorescent) near ir fluorescent protein published in 2013, derived from Rhodopseudomonas palustris CGA009. It has low acid sensitivity. It requires the cofactor biliverdin for fluorescence.
   5102..5331    +  intron         chimeric intron: chimera between introns from adenovirus and immunoglobulin heavy chain genes
   5514..5976    +  misc_feature   IRES: internal ribosome entry site (IRES) of the encephalomyocarditis virus (EMCV)
   6012..6815    +  CDS            NeoR/KanR: aminoglycoside phosphotransferase from Tn5; aph(3')-II (or nptII); confers resistance to neomycin, kanamycin, and G418 (Geneticin®)
   6838..6922    +  CDS            large T antigen (fragment): large T antigen from SV40 (simian virus 40)
   6945..7066    +  polyA_signal   SV40 poly(A) signal: SV40 polyadenylation signal
   7077..7128    +  polyA_signal   SV40 poly(A) signal (fragment): SV40 polyadenylation signal
   7466..7484    -  promoter       T3 promoter: promoter for bacteriophage T3 RNA polymerase
   7529..7545    -  protein_bind   lac operator: The lac repressor binds to the lac operator to inhibit transcription in E. coli. This inhibition can be relieved by adding lactose or isopropyl-β-D-thiogalactopyranoside (IPTG). lac repressor encoded by lacI
   7553..7583    -  promoter       lac promoter: promoter for the E. coli lac operon
   7598..7619    -  protein_bind   CAP binding site: CAP binding activates transcription in the presence of cAMP. E. coli catabolite activator protein
   7632..7724    -  CDS            lacI (fragment): lac repressor; lacI; The lac repressor binds to the lac operator to inhibit transcription in E. coli. This inhibition can be relieved by adding lactose or isopropyl-β-D-thiogalactopyranoside (IPTG).
   7907..8495    -  rep_origin     ori: high-copy-number ColE1/pMB1/pBR322/pUC origin of replication
   8666..9526    -  CDS            AmpR: β-lactamase; bla; confers resistance to ampicillin, carbenicillin, and related antibiotics
   9527..104     -  promoter       AmpR promoter (across the origin): bla
>Addgene plasmid #82621 | pLR5-CAG-NLS-tdiRFP670 | addgene full sequence | sequence record 169824 | Addgene next-generation full plasmid sequencing result
CTCTTCCTTTTTCAATATTATTGAAGCATTTATCAGGGTTATTGTCTCATGAGCGGATACATATTTGAAT
GTATTTAGAAAAATAAACAAATAGGGGTTCCGCGCACATTTCCCGAAAAGTGCCACCTAAATTGTAAGCG
TTAATATTTTGTTAAAATTCGCGTTAAATTTTTGTTAAATCAGCTCATTTTTTAACCAATAGGCCGAAAT
CGGCAAAATCCCTTATAAATCAAAAGAATAGACCGAGATAGGGT
[37 nt withheld, positions 255-291]
AAAGAACGTGGACTCCAACGTCAAAGG
[49 nt withheld, positions 319-367]
T
[91 nt withheld, positions 369-459]
G
[124 nt withheld, positions 461-584]
CCCATTCGCCATTCAGGCTGCGCAACTGTTGGGAAGGGCGATCGGTGCGGGCCTCTTCGCTATTACGCCA
GCTGGCGAAAGGGGGATGTGCTGCAAGGCGATTAAGTTGGGTAACGCCAGGGTTTTCCCAGTCACGACGT
TGTAAAACGACGGCCAGTGAGCGCGCGTAATACGACTCACTATAGGGCGAATTGGGGCGCGCCATTCTAG
ATTAACCCTAGAAAGATAGTCTGCGTAAAATTGACGCATGCATTCTTGAAATATTGCTCTCTCTTTCTAA
ATAGCGCGAATCCGTCGCTGTGCATTTAGGACATCTCAGTCGCCGCTTGGAGCTCCCGTGAGGCGTGCTT
GTCAATGCGGTAAGTGTCACTGATTTTGAACTATAACGACCGCGTGAGTCAAAATGACGCATGATTATCT
TTTACGTGACTTTTAAGATTTAACTCATACGATAATTATATTGTTATTTCATGTTCTACTTACGTGATAA
CTTATTATATATATATTTTCTTGTTATAGATATCAACTAGAATGCTAGCTGCTTCGCGATGTACGGGCCA
GATATACGCGTTGACATTGATTATTGACTAGTTATTAATAGTAATCAATTACGGGGTCATTAGTTCATAG
CCCATATATGGAGTTCCGCGTTACATAACTTACGGTAAATGGCCCGCCTGGCTGACCGCCCAACGACCCC
CGCCCATTGACGTCAATAATGACGTATGTTCCCATAGTAACGCCAATAGGGACTTTCCATTGACGTCAAT
GGGTGGAGTATTTACGGTAAACTGCCCACTTGGCAGTACATCAAGTGTATCATATGCCAAGTACGCCCCC
TATTGACGTCAATGACGGTAAATGGCCCGCCTGGCATTATGCCCAGTACATGACCTTATGGGACTTTCCT
ACTTGGCAGTACATCTACGTATTAGTCATCGCTATTACCATGGTCGAGGTGAGCCCCACGTTCTGCTTCA
CTCTCCCCATCTCCCCCCCCTCCCCACCCCCAATTTTGTATTTATTTATTTTTTAATTATTTTGTGCAGC
GATGGGGGSGGGGGGGGGGGGGGNCGCGCGCCAGGCGGGGCGGGGCGGGGCGAGGGGCGGGGCGGGGCGA
GGCGGAGAGGTGCGGCGGCAGCCAATCAGAGCGGCGCGCTCCGAAAGTTTCCTTTTATGGCGAGGCGGCG
GCGGCGGCGGCCCTATAAAAAGCGAAGCGCGCGGCGGGCGGGAGTCGCTGCGCGCTGCCTTCGCCCCGTG
CCCCGCTCCGCCGCCGCCTCGCGCCGCCCGCCCCGGCTCTGACTGACCGCGTTACTCCCACAGGTGAGCG
GGCGGGACGGCCCTTCTCCTCCGGGCTGTAATTAGCGCTTGGTTTAATGACGGCTTGTTTCTTTTCTGTG
GCTGCGTGAAAGCCTTGAGGGGCTCCGGGAGGGCCCTTTGTGCGGGGGGAGCGGCTCGGGGGGTGCGTGC
GTGTGTGTGTGCGTGGGGAGCGCCGCGTGCGGCTCCGCGCTGCCCGGCGGCTGTGAGCGCTGCGGGCGCG
GCGCGGGGCTTTGTGCGCTCCGCAGTGTGCGCGAGGGGAGCGCGGCCGGGGGCGGTGCCCCGCGGTGCGG
GGGGGGCTGCGAGGGGAACAAAGGCTGCGTGCGGGGTGTGTGCGTGGGGGGGTGAGCAGGGGGTGTGGGC
GCGTCGGTCGGGCTGCAACCCCCCCTGCACCCCCCTCCCCGAGTTGCTGAGCACGGCCCGGCTTCGGGTG
CGGGGCTCCGTACGGGGCGTGGCGCGGGGCTCGCCGTGCCGGGCGGGGGGTGGCGGCAGGTGGGGGTGCC
GGGCGGGGCGGGGCCGCCTCGGGCCGGGGAGGGCTCGGGGGAGGGGCGCGGCGGCCCCCGGAGCGCCGGC
GGCTGTCGAGGCGCGGCGAGCCGCAGCCATTGCCTTTTATGGTAATCGTGCGAGAGGGCGCAGGGACTTC
CTTTGTCCCAAATCTGTGCGGAGCCGAAATCTGGGAGGCGCCGCCGCACCCCCTCTAGCGGGCGCGGGGC
GAAGCGGTGCGGCGCCGGCAGGAAGGAAATGGGCGGGGAGGGCCTTCGTGCGTCGCCGCGCCGCCGTCCC
CTTCTCCCTCTCCAGCCTCGGGGCTGTCCGCGGGGGGACGGCTGCCTTCGGGGGGGACGGGGCAGGGCGG
GGTTCGGCTTCTGGCGTGTGACCGGCGGCTCTAGAGCCTCTGCTAACCATGTTCATGCCTTCTTCTTTTT
CCTACAGCTCCTGGGCAACGTGCTGGTTATTGTGCTGTCTCATCATTTTGGCAAAGAGCTCTCTGGCTAA
CTAGAGAACCCACTGCTTACTGGCTTATCGAAATTAATACGACTCACTATAGGGAGACCCAAGCTTGGTA
TCGACCTCGGATCGTCGCTAGCGATATCGGCGCGCCAGCATTTAAATCTGTACAGACCGGTCGCCACCAT
GGGCCCAAAAAAGAAAAGAAAAGTTGAATTCATGGCCAGAAAAGTGGACCTGACCAGTTGTGACCGAGAG
CCGATACACATTCCTGGCTCTATCCAGCCATGTGGGTGTTTGCTGGCCTGCGATGCCCAGGCAGTCAGGA
TTACTCGAATTACCGAAAATGCGGGTGCCTTCTTTGGCCGTGAAACGCCCCGTGTCGGCGAACTCTTAGC
CGATTATTTCGGAGAAACCGAGGCTCACGCACTTAGGAACGCACTGGCGCAATCAAGCGATCCCAAACGC
CCTGCTCTCATCTTTGGGTGGAGAGATGGACTGACAGGCCGTACTTTCGACATAAGCCTTCACCGGCATG
ACGGAACCAGTATAATTGAGTTTGAACCGGCCGCCGCTGAGCAAGCAGACAACCCCCTTCGCCTGACCAG
ACAAATTATCGCCCGCACTAAGGAGCTGAAATCGCTGGAAGAAATGGCCGCTCGTGTTCCCAGGTATCTT
CAGGCAATGCTGGGTTATCATAGGGTAATGCTCTACAGATTCGCCGACGATGGCTCTGGTATGGTAATAG
GGGAGGCCAAGCGATCCGACCTGGAGTCTTTTCTGGGGCAGCATTTCCCCGCATCTCTAGTACCCCAGCA
GGCAAGGCTTTTGTACCTCAAGAATGCCATCCGCGTGGTATCGGACTCCCGCGGTATTAGTAGCAGGATC
GTTCCAGAACACGACGCCTCTGGAGCTGCGCTGGATCTGTCTTTCGCTCACCTCCGATCTATCAGCCCTT
GTCATTTAGAGTTTCTGCGAAATATGGGGGTCAGCGCAAGTATGTCCCTGAGCATAATAATCGATGGAAC
ACTATGGGGCCTAATAATTTGCCATCATTACGAACCTAGAGCAGTACCAATGGCACAGCGAGTGGCCGCC
GAAATGTTCGCCGATTTTTTGTCTCTTCATTTTACTGCCGCTCACCATCAGCGCGGCCACGGGACTGGCT
CGACAGGTTCTGGCAGTAGTGGGACTGCTTCATCAGAAGATAATAACATGGCCATGGCCAGAAAAGTGGA
CCTGACCAGTTGTGACCGAGAGCCGATACACATTCCTGGCTCTATCCAGCCATGTGGGTGTTTGCTGGCC
TGCGATGCCCAGGCAGTCAGGATTACTCGAATTACCGAAAATGCGGGTGCCTTCTTTGGCCGTGAAACGC
CCCGTGTCGGCGAACTCTTAGCCGATTATTTCGGAGAAACCGAGGCTCACGCACTTAGGAACGCACTGGC
GCAATCAAGCGATCCCAAACGCCCTGCTCTCATCTTTGGGTGGAGAGATGGACTGACAGGCCGTACTTTC
GACATAAGCCTTCACCGGCATGACGGAACCAGTATAATTGAGTTTGAACCGGCCGCCGCTGAGCAAGCAG
ACAACCCCCTTCGCCTGACCAGACAAATTATCGCCCGCACTAAGGAGCTGAAATCGCTGGAAGAAATGGC
CGCTCGTGTTCCCAGGTATCTTCAGGCAATGCTGGGTTATCATAGGGTAATGCTCTACAGATTCGCCGAC
GATGGCTCTGGTATGGTAATAGGGGAGGCCAAGCGATCCGACCTGGAGTCTTTTCTGGGGCAGCATTTCC
CCGCATCTCTAGTACCCCAGCAGGCAAGGCTTTTGTACCTCAAGAATGCCATCCGCGTGGTATCGGACTC
CCGCGGTATTAGTAGCAGGATCGTTCCAGAACACGACGCCTCTGGAGCTGCGCTGGATCTGTCTTTCGCT
CACCTCCGATCTATCAGCCCTTGTCATTTAGAGTTTCTGCGAAATATGGGGGTCAGCGCAAGTATGTCCC
TGAGCATAATAATCGATGGAACACTATGGGGCCTAATAATTTGCCATCATTACGAACCTAGAGCAGTACC
AATGGCACAGCGAGTGGCCGCCGAAATGTTCGCCGATTTTTTGTCTCTTCATTTTACTGCCGCTCACCAT
CAGCGCGGATCCGCGTTTAAACTCGAGGTTAATTAATGAGCGGCCGCATAGATAACTGATCCAGTGTGCT
GGAATTAATTCGCTGTCTGCGAGGGCCAGCTGTTGGGGTGAGTACTCCCTCTCAAAAGCGGGCATGACTT
CTGCGCTAAGATTGTCAGTTTCCAAAAACGAGGAGGATTTGATATTCACCTGGCCCGCGGTGATGCCTTT
GAGGGTGGCCGCGTCCATCTGGTCAGAAAAGACAATCTTTTTGTTGTCAAGCTTGAGGTGTGGCAGGCTT
GAGATCTGGCCATACACTTGAGTGACAATGACATCCACTTTGCCTTTCTCTCCACAGGTGTCCACTCCCA
GGTCCAACTGCAGGTCGAGCATGCATCTAGGGCGGCCAATTCCGCCCCTCTCCCCCCCCCCCTCTCCCTC
CCCCCCCCCTAACGTTACTGGCCGAAGCCGCTTGGAATAAGGCCGGTGTGCGTTTGTCTATATGTTATTT
TCCACCATATTGCCGTCTTTTGGCAATGTGAGGGCCCGGAAACCTGGCCCTGTCTTCTTGACGAGCATTC
CTAGGGGTCTTTCCCCTCTCGCCAAAGGAATGCAAGGTCTGTTGAATGTCGTGAAGGAAGCAGTTCCTCT
GGAAGCTTCTTGAAGACAAACAACGTCTGTAGCGACCCTTTGCAGGCAGCGGAACCCCCCACCTGGCGAC
AGGTGCCTCTGCGGCCAAAAGCCACGTGTATAAGATACACCTGCAAAGGCGGCACAACCCCAGTGCCACG
TTGTGAGTTGGATAGTTGTGGAAAGAGTCAAATGGCTCTCCTCAAGCGTATTCAACAAGGGGCTGAAGGA
TGCCCAGAAGGTACCCCATTGTATGGGATCTGATCTGGGGCCTCGGTGCACATGCTTTACATGTGTTTAG
TCGAGGTTAAAAAAACGTCTAGGCCCCCCGAACCACGGGGACGTGGTTTTCCTTTGAAAAACACGATGAT
AAGCTTGCCACAACCCGGGATAATTCCTGCAGCCAATATGGGATCGGCCATTGAACAAGATGGATTGCAC
GCAGGTTCTCCGGCCGCTTGGGTGGAGAGGCTATTCGGCTATGACTGGGCACAACAGACAATCGGCTGCT
CTGATGCCGCCGTGTTCCGGCTGTCAGCGCAGGGGCGCCCGGTTCTTTTTGTCAAGACCGACCTGTCCGG
TGCCCTGAATGAACTGCAGGACGAGGCAGCGCGGCTATCGTGGCTGGCCACGACGGGCGTTCCTTGCGCA
GCTGTGCTCGACGTTGTCACTGAAGCGGGAAGGGACTGGCTGCTATTGGGCGAAGTGCCGGGGCAGGATC
TCCTGTCATCTCACCTTGCTCCTGCCGAGAAAGTATCCATCATGGCTGATGCAATGCGGCGGCTGCATAC
GCTTGATCCGGCTACCTGCCCATTCGACCACCAAGCGAAACATCGCATCGAGCGAGCACGTACTCGGATG
GAAGCCGGTCTTGTCGATCAGGATGATCTGGACGAAGAGCATCAGGGACTCGCGCCAGCCGAACTGTTCG
CCAGGCTCAAGGCGCGCATGCCCGACGGCGATGATCTCGTCGTGACCCATGGCGATGCCTGCTTGCCGAA
TATCATGGTGGAAAATGGCCGCTTTTCTGGATTCATCGACTGTGGCCGGCTGGGTGTGGCGGACCGCTAT
CAGGACATAGCGTTGGCTACCCGTGATATTGCTGAAGAGCTTGGCGGCGAATGGGCTGACCGCTTCCTCG
TGCTTTACGGTATCGCCGCTCCCGATTCGCAGCGCATCGCCTTCTATCGCCTTCTTGACGAGTTCTTCTG
AGGGGATCAATTCTCTAGATAACTGATCATAATCAGCCATACCACATTTGTAGAGGTTTTACTTGCTTTA
AAAAACCTCCCACACCTCCCCCTGAACCTGAAACATAAAATGAATGCAATTGTTGTTGTTAACTTGTTTA
TTGCAGCTTATAATGGTTACAAATAAAGCAATAGCATCACAAATTTCACAAATAAAGCATTTTTTTCACT
GCATTCTAGTTGTGGTTTGTCCAAACTCATCAATGTATCTTAACGCGTCGAGTGCATTCTAGTTGTGGTT
TGTCCAAACTCATCAATGTATCTTATCATGTCTGTATACCGTCGACCTCTAGCTAGAGCTTGGCGTAATC
TCGACATACTAGTTAAAAGTTTTGTTACTTTATAGAAGAAATTTTGAGTTTTTGTTTTTTTTTAATAAAT
AAATAAACATAAATAAATTGTTTGTTGAATTTATTATTAGTATGTAAGTGTAAATATAATAAAACTTAAT
ATCTATTCAAATTAATAAATAAACCTCGATATACAGACCGATAAAACACATGCGTCAATTTTACGCATGA
TTATCTTTAACGTACGTCACAATATGATTATCTTTCTAGGGTTAATCTAGTATACGCGTATGCGGCCGCT
TAATTAATCCAGCTTTTGTTCCCTTTAGTGAGGGTTAATTGCGCGCTTGGCGTAATCATGGTCATAGCTG
TTTCCTGTGTGAAATTGTTATCCGCTCACAATTCCACACAACATACGAGCCGGAAGCATAAAGTGTAAAG
CCTGGGGTGCCTAATGAGTGAGCTAACTCACATTAATTGCGTTGCGCTCACTGCCCGCTTTCCAGTCGGG
AAACCTGTCGTGCCAGCTGCATTAATGAATCGGCCAACGCGCGGGGAGAGGCGGTTTGCGTATTGGGCGC
TCTTCCGCTTCCTCGCTCACTGACTCGCTGCGCTCGGTCGTTCGGCTGCGGCGAGCGGTATCAGCTCACT
CAAAGGCGGTAATACGGTTATCCACAGAATCAGGGGATAACGCAGGAAAGAACATGTGAGCAAAAGGCCA
GCAAAAGGCCAGGAACCGTAAAAAGGCCGCGTTGCTGGCGTTTTTCCATAGGCTCCGCCCCCCTGACGAG
CATCACAAAAATCGACGCTCAAGTCAGAGGTGGCGAAACCCGACAGGACTATAAAGATACCAGGCGTTTC
CCCCTGGAAGCTCCCTCGTGCGCTCTCCTGTTCCGACCCTGCCGCTTACCGGATACCTGTCCGCCTTTCT
CCCTTCGGGAAGCGTGGCGCTTTCTCATAGCTCACGCTGTAGGTATCTCAGTTCGGTGTAGGTCGTTCGC
TCCAAGCTGGGCTGTGTGCACGAACCCCCCGTTCAGCCCGACCGCTGCGCCTTATCCGGTAACTATCGTC
TTGAGTCCAACCCGGTAAGACACGACTTATCGCCACTGGCAGCAGCCACTGGTAACAGGATTAGCAGAGC
GAGGTATGTAGGCGGTGCTACAGAGTTCTTGAAGTGGTGGCCTAACTACGGCTACACTAGAAGAACAGTA
TTTGGTATCTGCGCTCTGCTGAAGCCAGTTACCTTCGGAAAAAGAGTTGGTAGCTCTTGATCCGGCAAAC
AAACCACCGCTGGTAGCGGTGGTTTTTTTGTTTGCAAGCAGCAGATTACGCGCAGAAAAAAAGGATCTCA
AGAAGATCCTTTGATCTTTTCTACGGGGTCTGACGCTCAGTGGAACGAAAACTCACGTTAAGGGATTTTG
GTCATGAGATTATCAAAAAGGATCTTCACCTAGATCCTTTTAAATTAAAAATGAAGTTTTAAATCAATCT
AAAGTATATATGAGTAAACTTGGTCTGACAGTTACCAATGCTTAATCAGTGAGGCACCTATCTCAGCGAT
CTGTCTATTTCGTTCATCCATAGTTGCCTGACTCCCCGTCGTGTAGATAACTACGATACGGGAGGGCTTA
CCATCTGGCCCCAGTGCTGCAATGATACCGCGAGACCCACGCTCACCGGCTCCAGATTTATCAGCAATAA
ACCAGCCAGCCGGAAGGGCCGAGCGCAGAAGTGGTCCTGCAACTTTATCCGCCTCCATCCAGTCTATTAA
TTGTTGCCGGGAAGCTAGAGTAAGTAGTTCGCCAGTTAATAGTTTGCGCAACGTTGTTGCCATTGCTACA
GGCATCGTGGTGTCACGCTCGTCGTTTGGTATGGCTTCATTCAGCTCCGGTTCCCAACGATCAAGGCGAG
TTACATGATCCCCCATGTTGTGCAAAAAAGCGGTTAGCTCCTTCGGTCCTCCGATCGTTGTCAGAAGTAA
GTTGGCCGCAGTGTTATCACTCATGGTTATGGCAGCACTGCATAATTCTCTTACTGTCATGCCATCCGTA
AGATGCTTTTCTGTGACTGGTGAGTACTCAACCAAGTCATTCTGAGAATAGTGTATGCGGCGACCGAGTT
GCTCTTGCCCGGCGTCAATACGGGATAATACCGCGCCACATAGCAGAACTTTAAAAGTGCTCATCATTGG
AAAACGTTCTTCGGGGCGAAAACTCTCAAGGATCTTACCGCTGTTGAGATCCAGTTCGATGTAACCCACT
CGTGCACCCAACTGATCTTCAGCATCTTTTACTTTCACCAGCGTTTCTGGGTGAGCAAAAACAGGAAGGC
AAAATGCCGCAAAAAAGGGAATAAGGGCGACACGGAAATGTTGAATACTCATA
